Addgene plasmid #159787: pGL3-U6-pegRNA_KCNA1-EGFP
Purpose: S. pyogenes pegRNA for C to A mutation at the KCNA1 site of human cells using prime editing
Depositing lab: Xiaolong Wang. Depositing organization: Northwest Agriculture and Forestry University. Publication: Efficient generation of mouse models with the prime editing system. Liu Y, Li X, He S, Huang S, Li C, Chen Y, Liu Z, Huang X, Wang X. Cell Discov. 2020 Apr 28;6:27. doi: 10.1038/s41421-020-0165-z. eCollection 2020. PubMed 32351707.
Backbone
  Vector backbone: pGL3-U6-sgRNA-EGFP
  Vector type: Mammalian Expression
Growth in bacteria
  Bacterial resistance: Ampicillin, 100 μg/mL
  Growth temperature: 37°C
  Growth strain: DH5alpha
  Copy number: High Copy
Gene/Insert
  Gene/Insert name: spacer of pegRNA targeting KCNA1 gene
  Species: H. sapiens (human)
  Entrez Gene: KCNA1 (a.k.a. AEMK, EA1, HBK1, HUK1, KV1.1, MBK1, MK1, RBK1)
  Cloning method: Restriction Enzyme; 5′ cloning site Unknown (unknown if destroyed); 3′ cloning site Unknown (unknown if destroyed)
Terms and licenses: Academic/Nonprofit Terms; Industry Terms: Not Available to Industry
Depositor comments: Other insert name: RT&PBS of pegRNA targting KCNA1 gene
How to cite: pGL3-U6-pegRNA_KCNA1-EGFP was a gift from Xiaolong Wang (Addgene plasmid # 159787 ; http://n2t.net/addgene:159787 ; RRID:Addgene_159787)
