[The description below was written by a language model from this plasmid's Addgene catalogue record and pLannotate feature annotations shown in this document.]
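Description:
pGL3-U6-pegRNA_KCNA1-EGFP is a mammalian expression plasmid of about 5 kb, built on the pGL3-U6-sgRNA-EGFP backbone, that delivers a prime editing guide RNA (pegRNA) for the Streptococcus pyogenes Cas9-based prime editing system. It is maintained in E. coli as a high-copy plasmid through a ColE1/pUC-type origin and selected with ampicillin via the β-lactamase gene. An f1 origin is also present. It sits alongside backbone remnants: short lacZα, TcR and HIV-1 Rev fragments, and a synthetic poly(A) signal plus a transcriptional pause site upstream of the U6 cassette, which are typical of pGL3 vectors and limit read-through transcription.

The payload is a human U6 RNA polymerase III promoter driving the pegRNA. A spacer targeting the human KCNA1 gene lies between the promoter and the annotated S. pyogenes gRNA scaffold. According to the depositor comments, a reverse-transcriptase template and primer binding site (RT&PBS) for the same locus are also inserted, presumably as the 3′ extension after the scaffold, although the feature table does not annotate these segments. Together they direct a prime editor, which must be supplied from a separate construct, to nick the KCNA1 site and copy in a C-to-A substitution.

Downstream, a cPPT/CTS element precedes a human PGK promoter driving EGFP, terminated by an SV40 poly(A) signal. This provides a fluorescent marker for identifying or sorting transfected cells. The cPPT/CTS and Rev fragment are isolated lentiviral remnants; no LTRs or packaging signal are annotated, so the plasmid appears intended for transfection rather than viral delivery. It is used for installing the KCNA1 point mutation in human cells by prime editing.
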