Features (pLannotate 1.2.2; 16 found; start..end, strand, type, name):
      1..241     +  promoter       U6 promoter: RNA polymerase III promoter for human U6 snRNA
    271..346     +  misc_RNA       gRNA scaffold: guide RNA scaffold for the Streptococcus pyogenes CRISPR/Cas9 system
    428..545     +  misc_feature   cPPT/CTS: central polypurine tract and central termination sequence of HIV-1
    594..1104    +  promoter       hPGK promoter: human phosphoglycerate kinase 1 promoter
   1113..1832    +  CDS            EGFP: the original enhanced GFP (Yang et al., 1996) mammalian codon-optimized
   1849..1932    +  CDS            large T antigen (fragment): large T antigen from SV40 (simian virus 40)
   1955..2076    +  polyA_signal   SV40 poly(A) signal: SV40 polyadenylation signal
   2077..2208    +  CDS            TcR (fragment): tetracycline efflux protein; tet; confers resistance to tetracycline
   2388..2976    -  rep_origin     ori: high-copy-number ColE1/pMB1/pBR322/pUC origin of replication
   3147..4007    -  CDS            AmpR: β-lactamase; bla; confers resistance to ampicillin, carbenicillin, and related antibiotics
   4008..4112    -  promoter       AmpR promoter: bla
   4139..4567    +  rep_origin     f1 ori (sequence partly withheld): f1 bacteriophage origin of replication; arrow indicates direction of (+) strand synthesis
   4599..4666    -  CDS            lacZα (fragment): LacZα fragment of β-galactosidase; lacZ fragment
   4725..4773    +  polyA_signal   poly(A) signal: synthetic polyadenylation signal
   4787..4878    +  misc_feature   pause site: RNA polymerase II transcriptional pause signal from the human α2 globin gene
   4891..4907    +  CDS            Rev (fragment): human immunodeficiency virus 1 (HIV-1) Rev protein; rev; enhances nuclear export of unspliced and incompletely spliced viral mRNAs
>Addgene plasmid #159787 | pGL3-U6-pegRNA_KCNA1-EGFP | addgene full sequence | sequence record 314789 | Addgene NGS Result
GAGGGCCTATTTCCCATGATTCCTTCATATTTGCATATACGATACAAGGCTGTTAGAGAGATAATTGGAA
TTAATTTGACTGTAAACACAAAGATATTAGTACAAAATACGTGACGTAGAAAGTAATAATTTCTTGGGTA
GTTTGCAGTTTTAAAATTATGTTTTAAAATGGACTATCATATGCTTACCGTAACTTGAAAGTATTTCGAT
TTCTTGGCTTTATATATCTTGTGGAAAGGACGAAACACCGCCACCTCCCTGGCCATCCTCGTTTTAGAGC
TAGAAATAGCAAGTTAAAATAAGGCTAGTCCGTTATCAACTTGAAAAAGTGGCACCGAGTCGGTGCAAGC
GGATGACCCTAAGGATGGCCAGGGAGTTTTTTTAAAGAATTCTCGACCTCGAGACAAATGGCAGTATTCA
TCCACAATTTTAAAAGAAAAGGGGGGATTGGGGGGTACAGTGCAGGGGAAAGAATAGTAGACATAATAGC
AACAGACATACAAACTAAAGAATTACAAAAACAAATTACAAAAATTCAAAATTTTCGGGTTTATTACAGG
GACAGCAGAGATCCACTTTGGCCGCGGCTCGAGGGGGTTGGGGTTGCGCCTTTTCCAAGGCAGCCCTGGG
TTTGCGCAGGGACGCGGCTGCTCTGGGCGTGGTTCCGGGAAACGCAGCGGCGCCGACCCTGGGACTCGCA
CATTCTTCACGTCCGTTCGCAGCGTCACCCGGATCTTCGCCGCTACCCTTGTGGGCCCCCCGGCGACGCT
TCCTGCTCCGCCCCTAAGTCGGGAAGGTTCCTTGCGGTTCGCGGCGTGCCGGACGTGACAAACGGAAGCC
GCACGTCTCACTAGTACCCTCGCAGACGGACAGCGCCAGGGAGCAATGGCAGCGCGCCGACCGCGATGGG
CTGTGGCCAATAGCGGCTGCTCAGCAGGGCGCGCCGAGAGCAGCGGCCGGGAAGGGGCGGTGCGGGAGGC
GGGGTGTGGGGCGGTAGTGTGGGCCCTGTTCCTGCCCGCGCGGTGTTCCGCATTCTGCAAGCCTCCGGAG
CGCACGTCGGCAGTCGGCTCCCTCGTTGACCGAATCACCGACCTCTCTCCCCAGGGGGATCCATGGTGAG
CAAGGGCGAGGAGCTGTTCACCGGGGTGGTGCCCATCCTGGTCGAGCTGGACGGCGACGTAAACGGCCAC
AAGTTCAGCGTGTCCGGCGAGGGCGAGGGCGATGCCACCTACGGCAAGCTGACCCTGAAGTTCATCTGCA
CCACCGGCAAGCTGCCCGTGCCCTGGCCCACCCTCGTGACCACCCTGACCTACGGCGTGCAGTGCTTCAG
CCGCTACCCCGACCACATGAAGCAGCACGACTTCTTCAAGTCCGCCATGCCCGAAGGCTACGTCCAGGAG
CGCACCATCTTCTTCAAGGACGACGGCAACTACAAGACCCGCGCCGAGGTGAAGTTCGAGGGCGACACCC
TGGTGAACCGCATCGAGCTGAAGGGCATCGACTTCAAGGAGGACGGCAACATCCTGGGGCACAAGCTGGA
GTACAACTACAACAGCCACAACGTCTATATCATGGCCGACAAGCAGAAGAACGGCATCAAGGTGAACTTC
AAGATCCGCCACAACATCGAGGACGGCAGCGTGCAGCTCGCCGACCACTACCAGCAGAACACCCCCATCG
GCGACGGCCCCGTGCTGCTGCCCGACAACCACTACCTGAGCACCCAGTCCGCCCTGAGCAAAGACCCCAA
CGAGAAGCGCGATCACATGGTCCTGCTGGAGTTCGTGACCGCCGCCGGGATCACTCTCGGCATGGACGAG
CTGTACAAGTAAAGCGGCCGCGACTCTAGATCATAATCAGCCATACCACATTTGTAGAGGTTTTACTTGC
TTTAAAAAACCTCCCACACCTCCCCCTGAACCTGAAACATAAAATGAATGCAATTGTTGTTGTTAACTTG
TTTATTGCAGCTTATAATGGTTACAAATAAAGCAATAGCATCACAAATTTCACAAATAAAGCATTTTTTT
CACTGCATTCTAGTTGTGGTTTGTCCAAACTCATCAATGTATCTTAGTCGACCGATGCCCTTGAGAGCCT
TCAACCCAGTCAGCTCCTTCCGGTGGGCGCGGGGCATGACTATCGTCGCCGCACTTATGACTGTCTTCTT
TATCATGCAACTCGTAGGACAGGTGCCGGCAGCGCTCTTCCGCTTCCTCGCTCACTGACTCGCTGCGCTC
GGTCGTTCGGCTGCGGCGAGCGGTATCAGCTCACTCAAAGGCGGTAATACGGTTATCCACAGAATCAGGG
GATAACGCAGGAAAGAACATGTGAGCAAAAGGCCAGCAAAAGGCCAGGAACCGTAAAAAGGCCGCGTTGC
TGGCGTTTTTCCATAGGCTCCGCCCCCCTGACGAGCATCACAAAAATCGACGCTCAAGTCAGAGGTGGCG
AAACCCGACAGGACTATAAAGATACCAGGCGTTTCCCCCTGGAAGCTCCCTCGTGCGCTCTCCTGTTCCG
ACCCTGCCGCTTACCGGATACCTGTCCGCCTTTCTCCCTTCGGGAAGCGTGGCGCTTTCTCATAGCTCAC
GCTGTAGGTATCTCAGTTCGGTGTAGGTCGTTCGCTCCAAGCTGGGCTGTGTGCACGAACCCCCCGTTCA
GCCCGACCGCTGCGCCTTATCCGGTAACTATCGTCTTGAGTCCAACCCGGTAAGACACGACTTATCGCCA
CTGGCAGCAGCCACTGGTAACAGGATTAGCAGAGCGAGGTATGTAGGCGGTGCTACAGAGTTCTTGAAGT
GGTGGCCTAACTACGGCTACACTAGAAGAACAGTATTTGGTATCTGCGCTCTGCTGAAGCCAGTTACCTT
CGGAAAAAGAGTTGGTAGCTCTTGATCCGGCAAACAAACCACCGCTGGTAGCGGTGGTTTTTTTGTTTGC
AAGCAGCAGATTACGCGCAGAAAAAAAGGATCTCAAGAAGATCCTTTGATCTTTTCTACGGGGTCTGACG
CTCAGTGGAACGAAAACTCACGTTAAGGGATTTTGGTCATGAGATTATCAAAAAGGATCTTCACCTAGAT
CCTTTTAAATTAAAAATGAAGTTTTAAATCAATCTAAAGTATATATGAGTAAACTTGGTCTGACAGTTAC
CAATGCTTAATCAGTGAGGCACCTATCTCAGCGATCTGTCTATTTCGTTCATCCATAGTTGCCTGACTCC
CCGTCGTGTAGATAACTACGATACGGGAGGGCTTACCATCTGGCCCCAGTGCTGCAATGATACCGCGGGA
CCCACGCTCACCGGCTCCAGATTTATCAGCAATAAACCAGCCAGCCGGAAGGGCCGAGCGCAGAAGTGGT
CCTGCAACTTTATCCGCCTCCATCCAGTCTATTAATTGTTGCCGGGAAGCTAGAGTAAGTAGTTCGCCAG
TTAATAGTTTGCGCAACGTTGTTGCCATTGCTACAGGCATCGTGGTGTCACGCTCGTCGTTTGGTATGGC
TTCATTCAGCTCCGGTTCCCAACGATCAAGGCGAGTTACATGATCCCCCATGTTGTGCAAAAAAGCGGTT
AGCTCCTTCGGTCCTCCGATCGTTGTCAGAAGTAAGTTGGCCGCAGTGTTATCACTCATGGTTATGGCAG
CACTGCATAATTCTCTTACTGTCATGCCATCCGTAAGATGCTTTTCTGTGACTGGTGAGTACTCAACCAA
GTCATTCTGAGAATAGTGTATGCGGCGACCGAGTTGCTCTTGCCCGGCGTCAATACGGGATAATACCGCG
CCACATAGCAGAACTTTAAAAGTGCTCATCATTGGAAAACGTTCTTCGGGGCGAAAACTCTCAAGGATCT
TACCGCTGTTGAGATCCAGTTCGATGTAACCCACTCGTGCACCCAACTGATCTTCAGCATCTTTTACTTT
CACCAGCGTTTCTGGGTGAGCAAAAACAGGAAGGCAAAATGCCGCAAAAAAGGGAATAAGGGCGACACGG
AAATGTTGAATACTCATACTCTTCCTTTTTCAATATTATTGAAGCATTTATCAGGGTTATTGTCTCATGA
GCGGATACATATTTGAATGTATTTAGAAAAATAAACAAATAGGGGTTCCGCGCACATTTCCCCGAAAAGT
GCCACCTG
[124 nt withheld, positions 4139-4262]
C
[91 nt withheld, positions 4264-4354]
A
[49 nt withheld, positions 4356-4404]
CCTTTGACGTTGGAGTCCACGTTCTTT
[37 nt withheld, positions 4432-4468]
ACCCTATCTCGGTCTATTCTTTTGATTTATAAGGGATTTTGCCGATTTCGGCCTATTGGTTAAAAAATGA
GCTGATTTAACAAAAATTTAACGCGAATTTTAACAAAATATTAACGCTTACAATTTGCCATTCGCCATTC
AGGCTGCGCAACTGTTGGGAAGGGCGATCGGTGCGGGCCTCTTCGCTATTACGCCAGCCCAAGCTACCAT
GATAAGTAAGTAATATTAAGGTACGGGAGGTACTTGGAGCGGCCGCAATAAAATATCTTTATTTTCATTA
CATCTGTGTGTTGGTTTTTTGTGTGAATCGATAGTACTAACATACGCTCTCCATCAAAACAAAACGAAAC
AAAACAAACTAGCAAAATAGGCTGTCCACAGTGCAAGTGCAGGTGCCAGAACATTTCTCTATCGATAGGT
ACCGATTAGTGAACGGATCTCGACGGTATCGATCACGAGACTAGCCTCGAGCGGCCGCCCCCTTCACC
